>Addgene plasmid #194634 | pMET7-GAG-GW | addgene full sequence | sequence record 382461 | Addgene NGS Result
CTCTAAAAGCTGCGGGGCCCGCTAGCGCCACCATGGGTGCGAGAGCGTCAGTATTAAGCGGGGGAGAATT
AGATCGATGGGAAAAAATTCGGTTAAGGCCAGGGGGAAAGAAAAAATATAAATTAAAACATATAGTATGG
GCAAGCAGGGAGCTAGAACGATTCGCAGTTAATCCTGGCCTGTTAGAAACATCAGAAGGCTGTAGACAAA
TACTGGGACAGCTACAACCATCCCTTCAGACAGGATCAGAAGAACTTAGATCATTATATAATACAGTAGC
AACCCTCTATTGTGTGCATCAAAGGATAGAGATAAAAGACACCAAGGAAGCTTTAGACAAGATAGAGGAA
GAGCAAAACAAAAGTAAGAAAAAAGCACAGCAAGCAGCAGCTGACACAGGACACAGCAATCAGGTCAGCC
AAAATTACCCTATAGTGCAGAACATCCAGGGGCAAATGGTACATCAGGCCATATCACCTAGAACTTTAAA
TGCATGGGTAAAAGTAGTAGAAGAGAAGGCTTTCAGCCCAGAAGTGATACCCATGTTTTCAGCATTATCA
GAAGGAGCCACCCCACAAGATTTAAACACCATGCTAAACACAGTGGGGGGACATCAAGCAGCCATGCAAA
TGTTAAAAGAGACCATCAATGAGGAAGCTGCAGAATGGGATAGAGTGCATCCAGTGCATGCAGGGCCTAT
TGCACCAGGCCAGATGAGAGAACCAAGGGGAAGTGACATAGCAGGAACTACTAGTACCCTTCAGGAACAA
ATAGGATGGATGACACATAATCCACCTATCCCAGTAGGAGAAATCTATAAAAGATGGATAATCCTGGGAT
TAAATAAAATAGTAAGAATGTATAGCCCT
[222 nt withheld, positions 870-1091]
GGGGGACCCGGCCATAAAGCAAGAGTTTTGGCTGAAGCAATGAGCCAAGTAACAAATCCAGCTACCATAA
TGATACAGAAAGGCAATTTTAGGAACCAAAGAAAGACTGTTAAGTGTTTCAATTGTGGCAAAGAAGGGCA
CATAGCCAAAAATTGCAGGGCCCCTAGGAAAAAGGGCTGTTGGAAATGTGGAAAGGAAGGACACCAAATG
AAAGATTGTACTGAGAGACAGGCTAATTTTTTAGGGAAGATCTGGCCTTCCCACAAGGGAAGGCCAGGGA
ATTTTCTTCAGAGCAGACCAGAGCCAACAGCCCCACCAGAAGAGAGCTTCAGGTTTGGGGAAGAGACAAC
AACTCCCTCTCAGAAGCAGGAGCCGATAGACAAGGAACTGTATCCTTTAGCTTCCCTCAGATCACTCTTT
GGCAGCGACCCCTCGTCACAAGGCGGGTCGACGCTGACCCTGATCTTCAGAGAGGCCGTGAGCGAAATCC
TGGAGACCTCCAGATTCGCCTACCTGTACGACGAATTCACAAGTTTGTACAAAAAAGCTGAACGAGAAAC
GTAAAATGATATAAATATCAATATATTAAATTAGATTTTGCATAAAAAACAGACTACATAATACTGTAAA
ACACAACATATCCAGTCACTATGGCGGCCGCATTAGGCACCCCAGGCTTTACACTTTATGCTTCCGGCTC
GTATAATGTGTGGATTTTGAGTTAGGATCCGTCGAGATTTTCAGGAGCTAAGGAAGCTAAAATGGAGAAA
AAAATCACTGGATATACCACCGTTGATATATCCCAATGGCATCGTAAAGAACATTTTGAGGCATTTCAGT
CAGTTGCTCAATGTACCTATAACCAGACCGTTCAGCTGGATATTACGGCCTTTTTAAAGACCGTAAAGAA
AAATAAGCACAAGTTTTATCCGGCCTTTATTCACATTCTTGCCCGCCTGATGAATGCTCATCCGGAGTTC
CGTATGGCAATGAAAGACGGTGAGCTGGTGATATGGGATAGTGTTCACCCTTGTTACACCGTTTTCCATG
AGCAAACTGAAACGTTTTCATCGCTCTGGAGTGAATACCACGACGATTTCCGGCAGTTTCTACACATATA
TTCGCAAGATGTGGCGTGTTACGGTGAAAACCTGGCCTATTTCCCTAAAGGGTTTATTGAGAATATGTTT
TTCGTCTCAGCCAATCCCTGGGTGAGTTTCACCAGTTTTGATTTAAACGTGGCCAATATGGACAACTTCT
TCGCCCCCGTTTTCACCATGGGCAAATATTATACGCAAGGCGACAAGGTGCTGATGCCGCTGGCGATTCA
GGTTCATCATGCCGTTTGTGATGGCTTCCATGTCGGCAGAATGCTTAATGAATTACAACAGTACTGCGAT
GAGTGGCAGGGCGGGGCGTAAAGATCTGGATCCGGCTTACTAAAAGCCAGATAACAGTATGCGTATTTGC
GCGCTGATTTTTGCGGTATAAGAATATATACTGATATGTATACCCGAAGTATGTCAAAAAGAGGTATGCT
ATGAAGCAGCGTATTACAGTGACAGTTGACAGCGACAGCTATCAGTTGCTCAAGGCATATATGATGTCAA
TATCTCCGGTCTGGTAAGCACAACCATGCAGAATGAAGCCCGTCGTCTGCGTGCCGAACGCTGGAAAGCG
GAAAATCAGGAAGGGATGGCTGAGGTCGCCCGGTTTATTGAAATGAACGGCTCTTTTGCTGACGAGAACA
GGGGCTGGTGAAATGCAGTTTAAGGTTTACACCTATAAAAGAGAGAGCCGTTATCGTCTGTTTGTGGATG
TACAGAGTGATATTATTGACACGCCCGGGCGACGGATGGTGATCCCCCTGGCCAGTGCACGTCTGCTGTC
AGATAAAGTCTCCCGTGAACTTTACCCGGTGGTGCATATCGGGGATGAAAGCTGGCGCATGATGACCACC
GATATGGCCAGTGTGCCGGTCTCCGTTATCGGGGAAGAAGTGGCTGATCTCAGCCACCGCGAAAATGACA
TCAAAAACGCCATTAACCTGATGTTCTGGGGAATATAAATGTCAGGCTCCCTTATACACAGCCAGTCTGC
AGGTCGACCATAGTGACTGGATATGTTGTGTTTTACAGTATTATGTAGTCTGTTTTTTATGCAAAATCTA
ATTTAATATATTGATATTTATATCATTTTACGTTTCTCGTTCAGCTTTCTTGTACAAAGTGGTTTAACTC
GAGAGTCTAGAGAAAAAACCTCCCACACCTCCCCCTGAACCTGAAACATAAAATGAATGCAATTGTTGTT
GTTAACTTGTTTATTGCAGCTTATAATGGTTACAAATAAAGCAATAGCATCACAAATTTCACAAATAAAG
CATTTTTTTCACTGCATTCTAGTTGTGGTTTGTCCAAACTCATCAATGTATCTTATCATGTCTGGATCCC
CGGGTACCGAGCTCGAATTAATTCCTCTTCCGCTTCCTCGCTCACTGACTCGCTGCGCTCGGTCGTTCGG
CTGCGGCGAGCGGTATCAGCTCACTCAAAGGCGGTAATACGGTTATCCACAGAATCAGGGGATAACGCAG
GAAAGAACATGTGAGCAAAAGGCCAGCAAAAGGCCAGGAACCGTAAAAAGGCCGCGTTGCTGGCGTTTTT
CCATAGGCTCCGCCCCCCTGACGAGCATCACAAAAATCGACGCTCAAGTCAGAGGTGGCGAAACCCGACA
GGACTATAAAGATACCAGGCGTTTCCCCCTGGAAGCTCCCTCGTGCGCTCTCCTGTTCCGACCCTGCCGC
TTACCGGATACCTGTCCGCCTTTCTCCCTTCGGGAAGCGTGGCGCTTTCTCATAGCTCACGCTGTAGGTA
TCTCAGTTCGGTGTAGGTCGTTCGCTCCAAGCTGGGCTGTGTGCACGAACCCCCCGTTCAGCCCGACCGC
TGCGCCTTATCCGGTAACTATCGTCTTGAGTCCAACCCGGTAAGACACGACTTATCGCCACTGGCAGCAG
CCACTGGTAACAGGATTAGCAGAGCGAGGTATGTAGGCGGTGCTACAGAGTTCTTGAAGTGGTGGCCTAA
CTACGGCTACACTAGAAGAACAGTATTTGGTATCTGCGCTCTGCTGAAGCCAGTTACCTTCGGAAAAAGA
GTTGGTAGCTCTTGATCCGGCAAACAAACCACCGCTGGTAGCGGTGGTTTTTTTGTTTGCAAGCAGCAGA
TTACGCGCAGAAAAAAAGGATCTCAAGAAGATCCTTTGATCTTTTCTACGGGGTCTGACGCTCAGTGGAA
CGAAAACTCACGTTAAGGGATTTTGGTCATGAGATTATCAAAAAGGATCTTCACCTAGATCCTTTTAAAT
TAAAAATGAAGTTTTAAATCAATCTAAAGTATATATGAGTAAACTTGGTCTGACAGTTACCAATGCTTAA
TCAGTGAGGCACCTATCTCAGCGATCTGTCTATTTCGTTCATCCATAGTTGCCTGACTCCCCGTCGTGTA
GATAACTACGATACGGGAGGGCTTACCATCTGGCCCCAGTGCTGCAATGATACCGCGAGACCCACGCTCA
CCGGCTCCAGATTTATCAGCAATAAACCAGCCAGCCGGAAGGGCCGAGCGCAGAAGTGGTCCTGCAACTT
TATCCGCCTCCATCCAGTCTATTAATTGTTGCCGGGAAGCTAGAGTAAGTAGTTCGCCAGTTAATAGTTT
GCGCAACGTTGTTGCCATTGCTACAGGCATCGTGGTGTCACGCTCGTCGTTTGGTATGGCTTCATTCAGC
TCCGGTTCCCAACGATCAAGGCGAGTTACATGATCCCCCATGTTGTGCAAAAAAGCGGTTAGCTCCTTCG
GTCCTCCGATCGTTGTCAGAAGTAAGTTGGCCGCAGTGTTATCACTCATGGTTATGGCAGCACTGCATAA
TTCTCTTACTGTCATGCCATCCGTAAGATGCTTTTCTGTGACTGGTGAGTACTCAACCAAGTCATTCTGA
GAATAGTGTATGCGGCGACCGAGTTGCTCTTGCCCGGCGTCAATACGGGATAATACCGCGCCACATAGCA
GAACTTTAAAAGTGCTCATCATTGGAAAACGTTCTTCGGGGCGAAAACTCTCAAGGATCTTACCGCTGTT
GAGATCCAGTTCGATGTAACCCACTCGTGCACCCAACTGATCTTCAGCATCTTTTACTTTCACCAGCGTT
TCTGGGTGAGCAAAAACAGGAAGGCAAAATGCCGCAAAAAAGGGAATAAGGGCGACACGGAAATGTTGAA
TACTCATACTCTTCCTTTTTCAATATTATTGAAGCATTTATCAGGGTTATTGTCTCATGAGCGGATACAT
ATTTGAATGTATTTAGAAAAATAAACAAATAGGGGTTCCGCGCACATTTCCCCGAAAAGTGCCACCTGCA
AGCTTGGCTGTGGAATGTGTGTCAGTTAGGGTGTGGAAAGTCCCCAGGCTCCCCAGCAGGCAGAAGTATG
CAAAGCATGCATCTCAATTAGTCAGCAACCAGGTGTGGAAAGTCCCCAGGCTCCCCAGCAGGCAGAAGTA
TGCAAAGCATGCATCTCAATTAGTCAGCAACCATAGTCCCGCCCCTAACTCCGCCCATCCCGCCCCTAAC
TCCGCCCAGTTCCGCCCATTCTCCGCCCCATGGCTGACTAATTTTTTTTATTTATGCAGAGGCCGAGGCC
GCCTCGGCCTCTGAGCTATTCCAGAAGTAGTGAGGAGGCTTTTTTGGAGGCCTAGGCTTTTGCAAAAAGC
TCCTCGATCGAGGGGCTCGCATCTCTCCTTCACGCGCCCGCTGCCCTACCTGAGGCCGCCATCCACGCCG
GTTGAGTCGCGTTCTGCCGCCTCCCGCCTGTGGTGCCTCCTGAACTGCGTCCGCCGTCTAGGTAAGTTTA
AAGCTCAGGTCGAGACCGGGCCTTTGTCCGGCGCTCCCTTGGAGCCTACCTAGACTCAGCCGGCTCTCCA
CGCTTTGCCTGACCCTGCTTGCTCAACTCTACGTCTTTGTTTCGTTTTCTGTTCTGCGCCGTTACAGATC
CAAGCTCTGAAAAACCAGAAAGTTAACTGGTAAGTTTAGTCTTTTTGTCTTTTATTTCAGGTCCCGGATC
CGGTGGTGGTGCAAATCAAAGAACTGCTCCTCAGTGGATGTTGCCTTTACTTCTAGGCCTGTACGGAAGT
GTTACTTCTG
Features (pLannotate 1.2.2; 15 found; start..end, strand, type, name):
     33..1532    +  CDS            HIV-1 gag (sequence partly withheld): gag protein from human immunodeficiency virus 1; gag
   1620..1744    +  protein_bind   attR1: mutant version of attR; recombination site for the Gateway® LR reaction LR Clonase™
   1769..1799    +  promoter       lac UV5 promoter: E. coli lac promoter with an "up" mutation
   1823..1852    +  promoter       cat promoter (fragment): promoter of the E. coli cat gene encoding chloramphenicol acetyltransferase
   1853..2509    +  CDS            cat: CAT_ECOLX - Experimental evidence at protein level: Swiss-Prot protein existence level 1. This enzyme is an effector of chloramphenicol resistance in bacteria. From Escherichia coli. This protein is used as a marker in many commonly used cloning vectors, such as pACYC184.
   2691..2849    +  CDS            ccdA (fragment): CCDA_ECO57 - Also known as H, letA. Experimental evidence at protein level: Swiss-Prot protein existence level 1. Antitoxin component of a type II toxin-antitoxin (TA) system which inhibits the post-segregational killing (PSK) of plasmid-free cells, also referred to as a plasmid addiction system. Binds to and blocks the activity of CcdB; will also remove bound CcdB protein from the CcdB-GyrA complex by forming a CcdA-CcdB complex, a process termed rejuvenation. Functions as a transcriptional corepressor for the ccdAB operon, repression also requires CcdB (By similarity). From Escherichia coli
   2854..3156    +  CDS            ccdB: CCDB_ECOLI - Also known as G, letB, letD. Experimental evidence at protein level: Swiss-Prot protein existence level 1. Toxic component of a type II toxin-antitoxin (TA) system, functioning in plasmid maintainence. Responsible for the post- segregational killing (PSK) of plasmid-free cells, also referred to as a plasmid addiction system. Half-life of over 2 hours. Cell killing by CcdB is accompanied by filamentation, defects in chromosome and plasmid segregation, defects in cell division, formation of anucleate cells, decreased DNA synthesis and plasmid loss. Interferes with the activity of DN
   3200..3324    -  protein_bind   attR2: mutant version of attR; recombination site for the Gateway® LR reaction LR Clonase™
   3405..3539    +  polyA_signal   SV40 poly(A) signal: SV40 polyadenylation signal
   3749..4337    -  rep_origin     ori: high-copy-number ColE1/pMB1/pBR322/pUC origin of replication
   4508..5368    -  CDS            AmpR: β-lactamase; bla; confers resistance to ampicillin, carbenicillin, and related antibiotics
   5369..5473    -  promoter       AmpR promoter: bla
   5518..5847    +  promoter       SV40 promoter: SV40 enhancer and early promoter
   5863..6131    +  LTR            5' LTR (truncated): truncated 5' long terminal repeat (LTR) from human T-cell leukemia virus (HTLV) type 1
   6161..6257    +  intron         SV40 intron: modified SV40 intron with splice donor and acceptor sites
