[The description below was written by a language model from this plasmid's Addgene catalogue record and pLannotate feature annotations shown in this document.]
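Description:
pMET7-GAG-GW is a mammalian expression plasmid of about 6.3 kb built on the pMET7 backbone. It serves as a Gateway destination vector for making Virotrap bait constructs. It replicates in E. coli from a high-copy ColE1/pUC-type origin and carries an ampicillin resistance gene (bla) on the backbone. A second marker, chloramphenicol acetyltransferase, lies inside the Gateway cassette. Because the cassette also encodes the CcdB gyrase toxin, the unrecombined vector has to be maintained in a ccdB-tolerant strain.

Expression is driven by the SRalpha promoter. In the annotation this appears as its component parts: the SV40 enhancer/early promoter, a truncated HTLV-1 5' LTR segment, and then a modified SV40 intron. On the circular map these elements sit immediately upstream of the 1.5 kb HIV-1 p55 gag coding sequence. The record lists a C-terminal PQS1 tag or linker on gag, though this is not annotated in the feature table. Downstream of gag lies the attR1–cat–ccdB–attR2 cassette, which includes a ccdA fragment, followed by an SV40 polyadenylation signal.

An LR recombination with an entry clone replaces the cat/ccdB segment with a gene of interest. This places the bait after gag, presumably as a C-terminal in-frame fusion, while loss of ccdB allows counterselection of non-recombinant plasmids in standard strains. Gag on its own drives budding of virus-like particles from mammalian cells. In the Virotrap approach, as the associated publication title indicates, a gag–bait fusion is used to trap the bait's interacting protein complexes inside these particles for later analysis.
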