Addgene plasmid #194634: pMET7-GAG-GW
Purpose: Gateway destination vector for mammalian expression of Virotrap bait constructs
Depositing lab: Sven Eyckerman. Depositing organization: Vlaams Instituut voor Biotechnologie (VIB, vzw). Publication: Trapping mammalian protein complexes in viral particles. Eyckerman S, Titeca K, Van Quickelberghe E, Cloots E, Verhee A, Samyn N, De Ceuninck L, Timmerman E, De Sutter D, Lievens S, Van Calenbergh S, Gevaert K, Tavernier J. Nat Commun. 2016 Apr 28;7:11416. doi: 10.1038/ncomms11416. PubMed 27122307.
Backbone
  Vector backbone: pMET7
  Backbone size w/o insert (bp): 2956
  Total vector size (bp): 6278
  Vector type: Mammalian Expression
Growth in bacteria
  Bacterial resistance: Chloramphenicol and Ampicillin, 25 & 100 μg/mL
  Growth temperature: 37°C
  Growth strain: ccdB Survival
  Copy number: High Copy
Gene/Insert
  Gene/Insert name: p55 GAG (alt name: gag)
  Species: HIV1
  Insert size (bp): 1500
  Promoter: SRalpha
  Tag / fusion protein: PQS1 (C terminal on insert)
  Cloning method: Restriction Enzyme; 5′ cloning site none (unknown if destroyed); 3′ cloning site EcoRI (not destroyed)
  Sequencing primers: 5′ ATCAAAGAACTGCTCCTC; 3′ GTAACCATTATAAGCTGCAA
Terms and licenses: Academic/Nonprofit Terms; Industry Terms: Not Available to Industry
How to cite: pMET7-GAG-GW was a gift from Sven Eyckerman (Addgene plasmid # 194634 ; http://n2t.net/addgene:194634 ; RRID:Addgene_194634)
